Addgene plasmid #19352: pFA6a-bleMX6-P41nmt1-3FLAG
Depositing lab: Eishi Noguchi. Depositing organization: Drexel University. Publication: A vector system for genomic FLAG epitope-tagging in Schizosaccharomyces pombe. Noguchi C, Garabedian MV, Malik M, Noguchi E. Biotechnol J. 2008 Oct;3(9-10):1280-5. doi: 10.1002/biot.200800140. PubMed 18729046.
Backbone
  Vector backbone: pFA6a-kanMX6-P41nmt1-3FLAG
  Backbone size w/o insert (bp): 4000
  Vector type: Yeast Expression
  Selectable markers: Phleomycin
Growth in bacteria
  Bacterial resistance: Ampicillin, 100 μg/mL
  Growth temperature: 37°C
  Growth strain: DH5alpha
  Growth instructions: DH5 alpha
  Copy number: Unknown
Gene/Insert
  Gene/Insert name: bleMX6
  Species: Streptoalloteichus hindustanus
  Insert size (bp): 1000
  Cloning method: Restriction Enzyme; 5′ cloning site BglII (unknown if destroyed); 3′ cloning site PmeI (unknown if destroyed)
  Sequencing primers: 5′ n/a
Terms and licenses: Academic/Nonprofit Terms; Industry Terms: Not Available to Industry
Depositor comments: There are a few point mutations in drug resistant genes. These mutations are derived from the original drug resistant plasmids we have obtained. However these mutations do not alter drug resistant property of the genes or the functions of our plasmids.
How to cite: pFA6a-bleMX6-P41nmt1-3FLAG was a gift from Eishi Noguchi (Addgene plasmid # 19352 ; http://n2t.net/addgene:19352 ; RRID:Addgene_19352)
