[The description below was written by a language model from this plasmid's Addgene catalogue record and pLannotate feature annotations shown in this document.]
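Description:
pFA6a-bleMX6-P41nmt1-3FLAG is a member of the pFA6a family of modular yeast tagging plasmids, adapted for genomic FLAG epitope tagging in the fission yeast Schizosaccharomyces pombe. It was derived from pFA6a-kanMX6-P41nmt1-3FLAG by replacing the kanMX6 marker with the bleMX6 cassette as a BglII–PmeI fragment. In E. coli it is maintained by a high-copy ColE1/pUC-type origin and selected with ampicillin through the bla gene. The backbone also carries flanking SP6 and T7 phage promoters and short remnants of bom, rop and lacI, which have no functional role here. No yeast replication origin is annotated, consistent with a plasmid that serves as a template for integration cassettes rather than as an episome.

The payload has two adjacent modules. The bleMX6 marker, whose resistance gene comes from Streptoalloteichus hindustanus, confers phleomycin resistance in yeast and lies on the opposite strand to the second module. That module is an nmt1 promoter followed by FLAG repeats (annotated as FLAG and 3xFLAG fragments, together forming the 3FLAG tag) and the S. cerevisiae ADH1 terminator. The automated annotation labels the promoter as wild-type nmt1, but the name P41nmt1 indicates the attenuated, medium-strength variant of this thiamine-repressible promoter. The arrangement of marker, promoter and tag suits insertion upstream of a chromosomal open reading frame, placing the gene under thiamine-regulated control with an N-terminal 3xFLAG tag for detection or immunoprecipitation, although the record does not spell out this procedure. The depositor notes a few point mutations in the drug-resistance genes, inherited from the source plasmids, that do not affect resistance or plasmid function.
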