Features (pLannotate 1.2.2; 13 found; start..end, strand, type, name):
      1..19      -  promoter       SP6 promoter: promoter for bacteriophage SP6 RNA polymerase
     82..133     -  misc_feature   bom (fragment): basis of mobility region from pBR322
    235..270     -  CDS            rop (fragment): Rop protein, which maintains plasmids at low copy number; rop
    365..469     +  promoter       AmpR promoter: bla
    470..1330    +  CDS            AmpR: β-lactamase; bla; confers resistance to ampicillin, carbenicillin, and related antibiotics
   1501..2089    +  rep_origin     ori: high-copy-number ColE1/pMB1/pBR322/pUC origin of replication
   2272..2325    +  CDS            lacI (fragment): lac repressor; lacI; The lac repressor binds to the lac operator to inhibit transcription in E. coli. This inhibition can be relieved by adding lactose or isopropyl-β-D-thiogalactopyranoside (IPTG).
   2347..2365    +  promoter       T7 promoter: promoter for bacteriophage T7 RNA polymerase
   2470..3391    -  gene           bleMX6: yeast selectable marker conferring phleomycin resistance
   3436..4597    +  promoter       nmt1 promoter: wild-type nmt1 promoter from Schizosaccharomyces pombe, conferring strong thiamine-repressible expression
   4618..4638    +  CDS            FLAG (fragment): FLAG® epitope tag, followed by an enterokinase cleavage site
   4639..4682    +  CDS            3xFLAG (fragment): three tandem FLAG® epitope tags
   4710..4897    +  terminator     ADH1 terminator: S. cerevisiae ADH1; transcription terminator for the S. cerevisiae alcohol dehydrogenase 1 (ADH1) gene
>Addgene plasmid #19352 | pFA6a-bleMX6-P41nmt1-3FLAG | depositor full sequence | sequence record 9007 | Author sequence
TCTATAGTGTCACCTAAATCGTATGTGTATGATACATAAGGTTATGTATTAATTGTAGCCGCGTTCTAAC
GACAATATGTCCATATGGTGCACTCTCAGTACAATCTGCTCTGATGCCGCATAGTTAAGCCAGCCCCGAC
ACCCGCCAACACCCGCTGACGCGCCCTGACGGGCTTGTCTGCTCCCGGCATCCGCTTACAGACAAGCTGT
GACCGTCTCCGGGAGCTGCATGTGTCAGAGGTTTTCACCGTCATCACCGAAACGCGCGAGACGAAAGGGC
CTCGTGATACGCCTATTTTTATAGGTTAATGTCATGATAATAATGGTTTCTTAGACGTCAGGTGGCACTT
TTCGGGGAAATGTGCGCGGAACCCCTATTTGTTTATTTTTCTAAATACATTCAAATATGTATCCGCTCAT
GAGACAATAACCCTGATAAATGCTTCAATAATATTGAAAAAGGAAGAGTATGAGTATTCAACATTTCCGT
GTCGCCCTTATTCCCTTTTTTGCGGCATTTTGCCTTCCTGTTTTTGCTCACCCAGAAACGCTGGTGAAAG
TAAAAGATGCTGAAGATCAGTTGGGTGCACGAGTGGGTTACATCGAACTGGATCTCAACAGCGGTAAGAT
CCTTGAGAGTTTTCGCCCCGAAGAACGTTTTCCAATGATGAGCACTTTTAAAGTTCTGCTATGTGGCGCG
GTATTATCCCGTATTGACGCCGGGCAAGAGCAACTCGGTCGCCGCATACACTATTCTCAGAATGACTTGG
TTGAGTACTCACCAGTCACAGAAAAGCATCTTACGGATGGCATGACAGTAAGAGAATTATGCAGTGCTGC
CATAACCATGAGTGATAACACTGCGGCCAACTTACTTCTGACAACGATCGGAGGACCGAAGGAGCTAACC
GCTTTTTTGCACAACATGGGGGATCATGTAACTCGCCTTGATCGTTGGGAACCGGAGCTGAATGAAGCCA
TACCAAACGACGAGCGTGACACCACGATGCCTGTAGCAATGGCAACAACGTTGCGCAAACTATTAACTGG
CGAACTACTTACTCTAGCTTCCCGGCAACAATTAATAGACTGGATGGAGGCGGATAAAGTTGCAGGACCA
CTTCTGCGCTCGGCCCTTCCGGCTGGCTGGTTTATTGCTGATAAATCTGGAGCCGGTGAGCGTGGGTCTC
GCGGTATCATTGCAGCACTGGGGCCAGATGGTAAGCCCTCCCGTATCGTAGTTATCTACACGACGGGGAG
TCAGGCAACTATGGATGAACGAAATAGACAGATCGCTGAGATAGGTGCCTCACTGATTAAGCATTGGTAA
CTGTCAGACCAAGTTTACTCATATATACTTTAGATTGATTTAAAACTTCATTTTTAATTTAAAAGGATCT
AGGTGAAGATCCTTTTTGATAATCTCATGACCAAAATCCCTTAACGTGAGTTTTCGTTCCACTGAGCGTC
AGACCCCGTAGAAAAGATCAAAGGATCTTCTTGAGATCCTTTTTTTCTGCGCGTAATCTGCTGCTTGCAA
ACAAAAAAACCACCGCTACCAGCGGTGGTTTGTTTGCCGGATCAAGAGCTACCAACTCTTTTTCCGAAGG
TAACTGGCTTCAGCAGAGCGCAGATACCAAATACTGTCCTTCTAGTGTAGCCGTAGTTAGGCCACCACTT
CAAGAACTCTGTAGCACCGCCTACATACCTCGCTCTGCTAATCCTGTTACCAGTGGCTGCTGCCAGTGGC
GATAAGTCGTGTCTTACCGGGTTGGACTCAAGACGATAGTTACCGGATAAGGCGCAGCGGTCGGGCTGAA
CGGGGGGTTCGTGCACACAGCCCAGCTTGGAGCGAACGACCTACACCGAACTGAGATACCTACAGCGTGA
GCATTGAGAAAGCGCCACGCTTCCCGAAGGGAGAAAGGCGGACAGGTATCCGGTAAGCGGCAGGGTCGGA
ACAGGAGAGCGCACGAGGGAGCTTCCAGGGGGAAACGCCTGGTATCTTTATAGTCCTGTCGGGTTTCGCC
ACCTCTGACTTGAGCGTCGATTTTTGTGATGCTCGTCAGGGGGGCGGAGCCTATGGAAAAACGCCAGCAA
CGCGGCCTTTTTACGGTTCCTGGCCTTTTGCTGGCCTTTTGCTCACATGTTCTTTCCTGCGTTATCCCCT
GATTCTGTGGATAACCGTATTACCGCCTTTGAGTGAGCTGATACCGCTCGCCGCAGCCGAACGACCGAGC
GCAGCGAGTCAGTGAGCGAGGAAGCGGAAGAGCGCCCAATACGCAAACCGCCTCTCCCCGCGCGTTGGCC
GATTCATTAATGCAGGTTAACCTGGCTTATCGAAATTAATACGACTCACTATAGGGAGACCGGCAGATCC
GCGGCCGCATAGGCCACTAGTGGATCTGATATCATCGATGAATTCGAGCTCGTTTAAACTGGATGGCGGC
GTTAGTATCGAATCGACAGCAGTATAGCGACCAGCATTCACATACGATTGACGCATGATATTACTTTCTG
CGCACTTAACTTCGCATCTGGGCAGATGATGTCGAGGCGAAAAAAAATATAAATCACGCTAACATTTGAT
TAAAATAGAACAACTACAATATAAAAAAACTATACAAATGACAAGTTCTTGAAAACAAGAATCTTTTTAT
TGTCAGTACTGATCAGTCCTGCTCCTCGGCCACGAAGTGCACGCAGTTGCCGGCCGGGTCGCGCAGGGCG
AACTCCCGCCCCCACGGCTGCTCGCCGATCTCGGTCATGGCCGGCCCGGAGGCGTCCCGGAAGTTCGTGG
ACACGACCTCCGACCACTCGGCGTACAGCTCGTCCAGGCCGCGCACCCACACCCAGGCCAGGGTGTTGTC
CGGCACCACCTGGTCCTGGACCGCGCTGATGAACAGGGTCACGTCGTCCCGGACCACACCGGCGAAGTCG
TCCTCCACGAAGTCCCGGGAGAACCCGAGCCGGTCGGTCCAGAACTCGACCGCTCCGGCGACGTCGCGCG
CGGTGAGCACCGGAACGGCACTGGTCAACTTGGCCATGGTTGTTTATGTTCGGATGTGATGTGAGAACTG
TATCCTAGCAAGATTTTAAAAGGAAGTATATGAAAGAAGAACCTCAGTGGCAAATCCTAACCTTTTATAT
TTCTCTACAGGGGCGCGGCGTGGGGACAATTCAACGCGTCTGTGAGGGGAGCGTTTCCCTGCTCGCAGGT
CTGCAGCGAGGAGCCGTAATTTTTGCTTCGCGCCGTGCGGCCATCAAAATGTATGGATGCAAATGATTAT
ACATGGGGATGTATGGGCTAAATGTACGGGCGACAGTCACATCATGCCCCTGAGCTGCGCACGTCAAGAC
TGTCAAGGAGGGTATTCTGGGCCTCCATGTCGCTGGCCGGGTGACCCGGCGGGGACGAGGCAAGCTAAAC
AGATCTCGCCATAAAAGACAGAATAAGTCATCAGCGGTTGTTTCATTTCCTATATTTTTTTTTTATTTTT
TTATTTTTTAATAAGGGAAAATTTAACGTCTAAGGATACAGAAGATTGTTAGCACATTAAAGTAATAAAG
GCTTAAGTAGTAAGTGCCTTAGCATGTTATTGTATTTCAAAGGACATAATCTAAAATAATAACAATATCA
TTTCTCACAAGTTATTCAATTTTCTTTTTTTTTTCTAATAATATCAAGAATGTATTATTTGTTTGACATA
AGTCAACTAATTTATTTAATATGCTGGATTAATCTTGCAGACATGTAAATTAACAAGTTTTAGTCAAATA
ACGTTGAAGTTTCAATGAACTCAAATAATTTCTCTTTTTTTTTATATAACCATATATGTCTAATCTGATT
TATATTTTCCGCAGGATCAACTGAAGTTATGACATTTGGATTGGATCACTTATAACCTTGGTCGCCAAAT
AATACAAAAATCAGCGTTATAAAACAAAGAAGGTTTTTGTTAAGAAATTAATCCTCTTTCTTGATAAGAA
AGTTGAACCGAAATTGCAGATACTGATATATGAAAATAATACCCACAATTTTGGGAATAGCGCAAGCCTC
AATTTAAACAATAGGTGAGGACACATGATAATGACCTCAATGATTGTTAGAAGAAAAGAGCCTCATTACA
AAATCGAAAAATGAATGGTTGGGTACAAGTTTCCAAAACATGGTAAAGTGGACTTTGCGTATGAGACGTA
AATAGAAAAAAACACTTGTTATATGTTTTCTAGAATTATTGTTGTCTCTTTATGGTTGGATGATGCAAAA
TAGTAATTTCGGTTAGTTGCTGTAAAACACCACGAGACAAATAGATATGGATATTTATTAAATCAGGAAA
AACGTAACTCTCGGCTACTGGATGGTTCAGTCACCCAACGATTACTGGGGAGAGAAAACAGGGCAAAAGC
AAAGCTTAAAGGAATCCGATTGTCATTCGGCAATGTGCAGCGAAACTAAAAACCGGATAATGGACCTGTT
AATCGAAACATTGAAGATAAAGGAAGAGGAATCCTGGCATATCATCAATTGAATAAGTTGAATTAATTAT
TTCAATCTCATTCTCACTTTCTGACTTATAGTCGCTTTGTTAAATCATGTCTTTAATTAATATGGACTAC
AAGGACGACGATGACAAGGATTACAAAGATGACGACGATAAGGACTATAAGGACGATGATGATAAATAGG
GCGCGCCACTTCTAAATAAGCGAATTTCTTATGATTTATGATTTTTATTATTAAATAAGTTATAAAAAAA
ATAAGTGTATACAAATTTTAAAGTGACTCTTAGGTTTTAAAACGAAAATTCTTATTCTTGAGTAACTCTT
TCCTGTAGGTCAGGTTGCTTTCTCAGGTATAGTATGAGGTCGCTCTTATTGACCACACCTCTACCGGCAG
ATCCGCTAGGGATAACAGGGTAATATAGATCCGTCGACCTGCAGCGTACGAAGCTTCAGCTGGCGGCCGC
GT
