>Addgene plasmid #19352 | pFA6a-bleMX6-P41nmt1-3FLAG | addgene partial sequence | sequence record 25113 | T7 5'-TAATACGACTCACTATAGGG-3'
GGCGCATGGCCACTAGTGGATCTGATATCATCGATGAATTCGAGCTCGTTTAAACTGGATGGCGGCGTTA
GTATCGAATCGACAGCAGTATAGCGACCAGCATTCACATACGATTGACGCATGATATTACTTTCTGCGCA
CTTAACTTCGCATCTGGGCAGATGATGTCGAGGCGAAAAAAAATATAAATCACGCTAACATTTGATTAAA
ATAGAACAACTACAATATAAAAAAACTATACAAATGACAAGTTCTTGAAAACAAGAATCTTTTTATTGTC
AGTACTGATCAGTCCTGCTCCTCGTCCACGAAGTGCACGCAGTTGCCGGCCGGGTCGCGCAGGGCGAACT
CCCGCCCCCACGGCTGCTCGCCGATCTCGGTCATGGCCGGCCCGGAGGCGTCCCGGAAGTTCGTGGACAC
GACCTCCGACCACTCGGCGTACAGCTCGTCCAGGCCGCGCACCCACACCCAGGCCAGGGTGTTGTCCGAC
ACCACCTGGTCCTGGACCGCGCTGATGAACAGGGTCACGTCGTCCCGGACCACACCGGCGAAGTCGTCCT
CCACGAAGTCCCGGGAGAACCCGAGCCGGTCGGTCCAGAACTCGACCGCTCCGGCGACGTCGCGCGCGGT
GAGCACCGGAACGGCACTGGTCAACTTGGCCATGGTTGTTTATGTTCGGATGTGATGTGAGAACTGTATC
CTAGCAAGATTTTAAAAGGAAGTATATGAAAGAAGAACCTCAGTGGCAAATCTACCCTTTTATTTTCNNC
NTGGGGGCGCGGGGGGGGAAATTCANCGCGTCTGTGAGGGAGCGTTTCCTGCTCNCAGGTNTGCAGCGA
